>Addgene plasmid #250885 | pM2_PCTR1EGFP_PJ23102R1LuxR | addgene full sequence | sequence record 500599 | Addgene NGS Result
TTAATTTTTAAAGTATGGGCAATCAATTGCTCCTGTTAAAATTGCTTTAGAAATACTTTGGCAGCGGTTT
GTTGTATTGAGTTTCATTTGCGCATTGGTTAAATGGAAAGTGACAGTACGCTCACTGCAACCTAATATTT
TTGAAATATCCCAAGAGCTTTTTCCTTCGCATGCCCACGCTAAACATTCTTTTTCTCTTTTGGTTAAATC
GTTGTTTGATTTATTATTTGCTATATTTATTTTTCGATAATTATCAACTAGAGAAGGAACAATTAATGGT
ATGTTCATACACGCATGTAAAAATAAACTATCTATATAGTTGTCTTTTTCTGAATGTGCAAAACTAAGCA
TTCCGAAGCCATTGTTAGCCGTATGAATAGGGAAACTAAACCCAGTGATAAGACCTGATGTTTTCGCTTC
TTTAATTACATTTGGAGATTTTTTATTTACAGCATTGTTTTCAAATATATTCCAATTAATTGGTGAATGA
TTGGAGTTAGAATAATCTACTATAGGATCATATTTTATTAAATTAGCGTCATCATAATATTGCCTCCATT
TTTTAGGGTAATTATCTAGGATTGAAATATCAGATTTAACCATAGAATGAGGATAAATGATCGCGAGTAA
ATAATATTCACAATGTACCATTTTAGTCATATCAGATAAGCATTGATTAATATCATTATTGCTTCTACAA
GCTTTAATTTTATTAATTATTCTGTATGTGTCGTCGGCATTTATGTTTTTCATGGTACCTTTCTCCTCTT
TAATGAATTCGCTAGCACAGTACCTAGGACTGAGCTAGCTGTCAACTCGAGGTGAAGACGAAAGGGCCTC
GTGATACGCCTATTTTTATAGGTTAATGTCATGATAATAAAGATCCTGGTAACTCGAGTACCTCTGGCGG
TGATAGATTACCTCTGGCGGTGATATTGACATCCCTATCAGTGATAGAGATACTGAGCACATCCCTATCA
GTGATAGAGAGAATTCATTAAAGAGGAGAAAGGTACCATGGTGAGCAAGGGCGAGGAGCTGTTCACCGGG
GTGGTGCCCATCCTGGTCGAGCTGGACGGCGACGTAAACGGCCACAAGTTCAGCGTGTCCGGCGAGGGCG
AGGGCGATGCCACCTACGGCAAGCTGACCCTGAAGTTCATCTGCACCACCGGCAAGCTGCCCGTGCCCTG
GCCCACCCTCGTGACCACCCTGACCTACGGCGTGCAGTGCTTCAGCCGCTACCCCGACCACATGAAGCAG
CACGACTTCTTCAAGTCCGCCATGCCCGAAGGCTACGTCCAGGAGCGCACCATCTTCTTCAAGGACGACG
GCAACTACAAGACCCGCGCCGAGGTGAAGTTCGAGGGCGACACCCTGGTGAACCGCATCGAGCTGAAGGG
CATCGACTTCAAGGAGGACGGCAACATCCTGGGGCACAAGCTGGAGTACAACTACAACAGCCACAACGTC
TATATCATGGCCGACAAGCAGAAGAACGGCATCAAGGTGAACTTCAAGATCCGCCACAACATCGAGGACG
GCAGCGTGCAGCTCGCCGACCACTACCAGCAGAACACCCCCATCGGCGACGGCCCCGTGCTGCTGCCCGA
CAACCACTACCTGAGCACCCAGTCCGCCCTGAGCAAAGACCCCAACGAGAAGCGCGATCACATGGTCCTG
CTGGAGTTCGTGACCGCCGCCGGGATCACTCTCGGCATGGACGAGCTGTACAAGTAAAGCGGCCGCGACT
CTAGAGGCATCAAATAAAACGAAAGGCTCAGTCGAAAGACTGGGCCTTTCGTTTTATCTGTTGTTTGTCG
GTGAACGCTCTCCTGAGTAGGACAAATCCGCCGCCCTAGACCTAGGAACAAATGCGAGATCTTGATGTTG
GCGTCTTCGTTGTCGACTGTTCGTCTTCGTCCCAGTAGACGTCAGGTGGCACTTTTCGGGGAAATGTGCG
CGGAACCCCTATTTGTTTATTTTTCTAAATACATTCAAATATGTATCCGCTCATGAGACAATAACCCTGA
TAAATGCTTCAATAATATTGAAAAAGGAAGAGTATGAGTATTCAACATTTCCGTGTCGCCCTTATTCCCT
TTTTTGCGGCATTTTGCCTTCCTGTTTTTGCTCACCCAGAAACGCTGGTGAAAGTAAAAGATGCTGAAGA
TCAGTTGGGTGCACGAGTGGGTTACATCGAACTGGATCTCAACAGCGGTAAGATCCTTGAGAGTTTTCGC
CCCGAAGAACGTTTTCCAATGATGAGCACTTTTAAAGTTCTGCTATGTGGCGCGGTATTATCCCGTATTG
ACGCCGGGCAAGAGCAACTCGGTCGCCGCATACACTATTCTCAGAATGACTTGGTTGAGTACTCACCAGT
CACAGAAAAGCATCTTACGGATGGCATGACAGTAAGAGAATTATGCAGTGCTGCCATAACCATGAGTGAT
AACACTGCGGCCAACTTACTTCTGACAACGATCGGAGGACCGAAGGAGCTAACCGCTTTTTTGCACAACA
TGGGGGATCATGTAACTCGCCTTGATCGTTGGGAACCGGAGCTGAATGAAGCCATACCAAACGACGAGCG
TGACACCACGATGCCTGTAGCAATGGCAACAACGTTGCGCAAACTATTAACTGGCGAACTACTTACTCTA
GCTTCCCGGCAACAATTAATAGACTGGATGGAGGCGGATAAAGTTGCAGGACCACTTCTGCGCTCGGCCC
TTCCGGCTGGCTGGTTTATTGCTGATAAATCTGGAGCCGGTGAGCGTGGGTCTCGCGGTATCATTGCAGC
ACTGGGGCCAGATGGTAAGCCCTCCCGTATCGTAGTTATCTACACGACGGGGAGTCAGGCAACTATGGAT
GAACGAAATAGACAGATCGCTGAGATAGGTGCCTCACTGATTAAGCATTGGTAACTGTCAGACCAAGTTT
ACGAGCTCGCTTGGACTCCTGTTGATAGATCCAGTAATGACCTCAGAACTCCATCTGGATTTGTTCAGAA
CGCTCGGTTGCCGCCGGGCGTTTTTTATTGGTGAGAATCCAAGCACTAGTCATGACCAAAATCCCTTAAC
GTGAGTTTTCGTTCCACTGAGCGTCAGACCCCGTAGAAAAGATCAAAGGATCTTCTTGAGATCCTTTTTT
TCTGCGCGTAATCTGCTGCTTGCAAACAAAAAAACCACCGCTACCAGCGGTGGTTTGTTTGCCGGATCAA
GAGCTACCAACTCTTTTTCCGAAGGTAACTGGCTTCAGCAGAGCGCAGATACCAAATACTGTCCTTCTAG
TGTAGCCGTAGTTAGGCCACCACTTCAAGAACTCTGTAGCACCGCCTACATACCTCGCTCTGCTAATCCT
GTTACCAGTGGCTGCTGCCAGTGGCGATAAGTCGTGTCTTACCGGGTTGGACTCAAGACGATAGTTACCG
GATAAGGCGCAGCGGTCGGGCTGAACGGGGGGTTCGTGCACACAGCCCAGCTTGGAGCGAACGACCTACA
CCGAACTGAGATACCTACAGCGTGAGCTATGAGAAAGCGCCACGCTTCCCGAAGGGAGAAAGGCGGACAG
GTATCCGGTAAGCGGCAGGGTCGGAACAGGAGAGCGCACGAGGGAGCTTCCAGGGGGAAACGCCTGGTAT
CTTTATAGTCCTGTCGGGTTTCGCCACCTCTGACTTGAGCGTCGATTTTTGTGATGCTCGTCAGGGGGGC
GGAGCCTATGGAAAAACGCCAGCAACGCGGCCTTTTTACGGTTCCTGGCCTTTTGCTGGCCTTTTGCTCA
CATGTTCTTTCCTGCGTTATCCCCTGATTCTGTGGATAACCGTATTACCGCCTTTGAGTGAGCTGATACC
GCTCGCCGCAGCCGAACGGTTGTTTTGGAGCACGGAACTGCAGAATGAATAGCTTCTGCCAGGATCCTGA
CTGGCGACGTAATCCACGAAAATCTATACATTAAGACGATCTCTTTTTCCGTCATCGCCTAGGTCTAGGG
CGGCGGATTTGTCCTACTCAGGAGAGCGTTCACCGACAAACAACAGATAAAACGAAAGGCCCAGTCTTTC
GACTGAGCCTTTCGTTTTATTTGATGCCTCTAGATGATGCCTGGCTCTAGTAGTGATCTACACTAGCACT
ATCAGTGTTA
Features (pLannotate 1.2.2; 11 found; start..end, strand, type, name):
      4..753     -  CDS            luxR: LUXR_ALIFS - Experimental evidence at protein level: Swiss-Prot protein existence level 1. Transcriptional activator of the bioluminescence operon. Binds to the OHHL autoinducer. From Aliivibrio fischeri (Vibrio fischeri).
    791..815     -  promoter       J23119(SpeI) promoter (fragment): bacterial promoter (Registry of Standard Biological Parts BBa J23119) modified to end with an SpeI site
    935..973     +  promoter       PLtetO-1 promoter (fragment): modified phage lambda PL promoter with tet operator sites (Lutz and Bujard, 1997)
    972..990     +  promoter       PLtetO-1 promoter (fragment): modified phage lambda PL promoter with tet operator sites (Lutz and Bujard, 1997)
   1018..1737    +  CDS            EGFP: the original enhanced GFP (Yang et al., 1996) mammalian codon-optimized
   1761..1847    +  terminator     rrnB T1 terminator: Escherichia coli rrnB; transcription terminator T1 from the E. coli rrnB gene
   1959..2063    +  promoter       AmpR promoter: bla
   2064..2924    +  CDS            AmpR: β-lactamase; bla; confers resistance to ampicillin, carbenicillin, and related antibiotics
   2954..3048    +  terminator     lambda t0 terminator: transcription terminator from phage lambda
   3136..3724    +  rep_origin     ori: high-copy-number ColE1/pMB1/pBR322/pUC origin of replication
   3997..4083    -  terminator     rrnB T1 terminator: Escherichia coli rrnB; transcription terminator T1 from the E. coli rrnB gene
