[The description below was written by a language model from this plasmid's Addgene catalogue record and pLannotate feature annotations shown in this document.]
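Description:
pM2_PCTR1EGFP_PJ23102R1LuxR is a 4,140 bp bacterial synthetic-biology plasmid built on a pZ-series backbone for use in E. coli. It replicates from a high-copy ColE1-type origin and is selected with ampicillin through a β-lactamase (AmpR) gene driven by its own bla promoter and followed by the phage lambda t0 terminator.

The payload consists of two divergently oriented expression units. On the reverse strand, the Aliivibrio fischeri luxR gene, which encodes the transcriptional activator that binds the acyl-homoserine lactone autoinducer OHHL, is expressed from the constitutive Anderson-family promoter BBa_J23102. The annotation software matched this region only as a fragment of the related J23119 promoter. An rrnB T1 terminator lies downstream of this unit. On the forward strand, EGFP is placed under a synthetic promoter called PCT and is followed by a second rrnB T1 terminator. The record does not define the architecture of PCT, but the feature table detects two adjacent fragments of PLtetO-1, the lambda PL derivative carrying tet operator sites, in this position. This suggests a hybrid promoter that includes tet-operator-derived sequence, and the co-expressed LuxR may also act on it, although neither point is stated outright. The "R1" in the name probably denotes the ribosome binding sites used, which is likewise not explained.

According to the record, the plasmid is a component of BNeuAS3, one of the engineered bacterial units in a study of multicellular artificial neural network-type architectures that perform computational problem solving. EGFP fluorescence serves as the measurable output of the cell's response to chemical inputs.
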