Addgene plasmid #250885: pM2_PCTR1EGFP_PJ23102R1LuxR
Purpose: EGFP expressed under PCT synthetic promoter and LuxR expressed under BBa_J23102 promoter; component of BNeuAS3; colE1 origin of replication
Depositing lab: Sangram Bagh. Depositing organization: Saha Institute of Nuclear Physics. Publication: Multicellular artificial neural network-type architectures demonstrate computational problem solving. Bonnerjee D, Chakraborty S, Mukherjee B, Basu R, Paul A, Bagh S. Nat Chem Biol. 2024 Nov;20(11):1524-1534. doi: 10.1038/s41589-024-01711-4. Epub 2024 Sep 16. PubMed 39285005.
Backbone
  Vector backbone: pZ
  Vector type: Synthetic Biology
Growth in bacteria
  Bacterial resistance: Ampicillin, 100 μg/mL
  Growth temperature: 37°C
  Growth strain: DH5alpha
  Copy number: High Copy
Gene/Insert 1
  Gene/Insert name: EGFP
  Species: Bacteria
  Insert size (bp): 1914
  Promoter: PCT
  Cloning method: Restriction Enzyme; 5′ cloning site Unspecified (unknown if destroyed); 3′ cloning site Unspecified (unknown if destroyed)
  Sequencing primers: 5′ Unspecified
Gene/Insert 2
  Gene/Insert name: LuxR
  Species: Bacteria
  Promoter: BBa_J23102
  Cloning method: Restriction Enzyme; 5′ cloning site Unspecified (unknown if destroyed); 3′ cloning site Unspecified (unknown if destroyed)
  Sequencing primers: 5′ Unspecified
Terms and licenses: Academic/Nonprofit Terms; Industry Terms: Not Available to Industry
How to cite: pM2_PCTR1EGFP_PJ23102R1LuxR was a gift from Sangram Bagh (Addgene plasmid # 250885 ; http://n2t.net/addgene:250885 ; RRID:Addgene_250885)
