>Addgene plasmid #250885 | pM2_PCTR1EGFP_PJ23102R1LuxR | depositor partial sequence | sequence record 495051 | EGFP
GGTACCATGGTGAGCAAGGGCGAGGAGCTGTTCACCGGGGTGGTGCCCATCCTGGTCGAGCTGGACGGCG
ACGTAAACGGCCACAAGTTCAGCGTGTCCGGCGAGGGCGAGGGCGATGCCACCTACGGCAAGCTGACCCT
GAAGTTCATCTGCACCACCGGCAAGCTGCCCGTGCCCTGGCCCACCCTCGTGACCACCCTGACCTACGGC
GTGCAGTGCTTCAGCCGCTACCCCGACCACATGAAGCAGCACGACTTCTTCAAGTCCGCCATGCCCGAAG
GCTACGTCCAGGAGCGCACCATCTTCTTCAAGGACGACGGCAACTACAAGACCCGCGCCGAGGTGAAGTT
CGAGGGCGACACCCTGGTGAACCGCATCGAGCTGAAGGGCATCGACTTCAAGGAGGACGGCAACATCCTG
GGGCACAAGCTGGAGTACAACTACAACAGCCACAACGTCTATATCATGGCCGACAAGCAGAAGAACGGCA
TCAAGGTGAACTTCAAGATCCGCCACAACATCGAGGACGGCAGCGTGCAGCTCGCCGACCACTACCAGCA
GAACACCCCCATCGGCGACGGCCCCGTGCTGCTGCCCGACAACCACTACCTGAGCACCCAGTCCGCCCTG
AGCAAAGACCCCAACGAGAAGCGCGATCACATGGTCCTGCTGGAGTTCGTGACCGCCGCCGGGATCACTC
TCGGCATGGACGAGCTGTACAAGTAATGACTCTAGA
