>Addgene plasmid #250885 | pM2_PCTR1EGFP_PJ23102R1LuxR | depositor partial sequence | sequence record 495052 | LuxR
GGTACCATGAAAAACATAAATGCCGACGACACATACAG
